>Addgene plasmid #25037 | pMIR-9 | addgene partial sequence | sequence record 30991 | 25037 with M13pUC-fwd
GCGGCCGCATACAAAAACCAACACACAGATCCAATGAAAATAAAAGATCCTTTATTAAGCTTGCTGAGCT
CTTTGGTTATCTAGCTGTATGAACTAGTGCGCAGCTTTCATCACTCGAGCAATTTGGACTTTCCGCCCTT
CTTGGCCTTTATGAGGATCTCTCTGATTTTTCTTGCGTCGAGTTTTCCGGTAAGACCTTTCGGTACTTCG
TCCACAAACACAACTCCTCCGCGCAACTTTTTCGCGGTTGTTACTTGACTGGCGACGTAATCCACGATCT
CTTTTTCCGTCATCGTCTTTCCGTGCTCCAAAACAACAACGGCGGCGGGAAGTTCACCGGCGTCATCGTC
GGGAAGACCTGCCACGCCCGCGTCGAAGATGTTGGGGTGTTGTAACAATATCGATTCCAATTCAGCGGGG
GCCACCTGATATCCTTTGTATTTAATTAAAGACTTCAAGCGGTCAACTATGAAGAAGTGTTCGTCTTCGT
CCCAGTAAGCTATGTCTCCAGAATGTAGCCATCCATCCTTGTCAATCAAGGCGTTGGTCGCTTCCGGATT
GTTTACATAACCGGACATAATCATAGGTCCTCTGACACATAATTCGCCTCTCTGATTAACGCCCAGCGTT
TTCCCGGTATCCAGATCCACAACCTTCGCTTCAAAAAATGGAACAACTTTACCGACCGCGCCCGGTTTAT
CATCCCCCTCGGGTGTAATCAGAATAGCTGATGTAGTCTCAGTGAGCCCATATCCTTGTCGTATCCCTGG
AAGATGGAAGCGTTTTGCAACCGCTTCCCCGACTTCTTTCGAAAGA
