[The description below was written by a language model from this plasmid's Addgene catalogue record.]
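Description:
pMIR-9 is a mammalian luciferase reporter plasmid built on the commercial pMIR-report backbone (about 6.5 kb without insert) and designed to act as a sensor of miR-9 activity. It is maintained as a high-copy plasmid in E. coli under ampicillin selection, and the record lists puromycin as the selectable marker for mammalian cells. No feature table accompanies the entry, so the promoter driving luciferase, the polyadenylation signal and the replication origin are not stated in the record.

The insert is a 36 bp synthetic fragment carrying a human miR-9 binding site, made by annealing two complementary oligonucleotides and ligating them between the SpeI and HindIII sites of the vector. The site is the exact reverse complement of mature miR-9, giving a perfectly matched target rather than a natural 3′ UTR element. The use of a luciferase-derived forward sequencing primer to read into the insert is consistent with the site lying downstream of the luciferase coding region, which is the usual arrangement in this type of reporter. There, the site becomes part of the reporter transcript, so that miR-9 loaded into the silencing complex can pair with it and reduce luciferase output.

Lower luciferase signal therefore indicates higher functional miR-9 in the transfected cells. This allows comparison of endogenous miR-9 activity between cell types and confirmation that ectopically expressed miR-9 or miR-9 inhibitors are working. The plasmid was deposited in connection with work on miR-9 as a MYC/MYCN-activated microRNA that regulates E-cadherin and cancer metastasis.
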