Addgene plasmid #25037: pMIR-9
Depositing lab: Bob Weinberg. Depositing organization: Whitehead Institute for Biomedical Research. Publication: miR-9, a MYC/MYCN-activated microRNA, regulates E-cadherin and cancer metastasis. Ma L, Young J, Prabhala H, Pan E, Mestdagh P, Muth D, Teruya-Feldstein J, Reinhardt F, Onder TT, Valastyan S, Westermann F, Speleman F, Vandesompele J, Weinberg RA. Nat Cell Biol. 2010 Mar . 12(3):247-56. 10.1038/ncb2024 PubMed 20173740.
Backbone
  Vector backbone: pMIR-report
  Backbone manufacturer: Ambion
  Backbone size w/o insert (bp): 6470
  Vector type: Mammalian Expression, Luciferase
  Selectable markers: Puromycin
Growth in bacteria
  Bacterial resistance: Ampicillin, 100 μg/mL
  Growth temperature: 37°C
  Growth strain: DH5alpha
  Copy number: High Copy
Gene/Insert
  Gene/Insert name: miR-9 binding site (alt name: microRNA 9)
  Species: H. sapiens (human)
  Insert size (bp): 36
  Entrez Gene: MIR9-1 (a.k.a. MIRN9-1, hsa-mir-9-1, miRNA9-1, mir-9-1)
  Cloning method: Restriction Enzyme; 5′ cloning site SpeI (unknown if destroyed); 3′ cloning site HindIII (unknown if destroyed)
  Sequencing primers: 5′ Luc-F; 3′ M13/pUC Forward
Terms and licenses: Academic/Nonprofit Terms; Industry Terms: Not Available to Industry
Depositor comments: Human miR-9 binding site (the reverse complementary sequence of miR-9) was generated by annealing of 2 oligos (5′-CTAGTTCATACAGCTAGATAACCAAAGAGCTCAGCA-3′ (forward) and 5′-AGCTTGCTGAGCTCTTTGGTTATCTAGCTGTATGAA-3′ (reverse)), and ligating into pMIR-report.
How to cite: pMIR-9 was a gift from Bob Weinberg (Addgene plasmid # 25037 ; http://n2t.net/addgene:25037 ; RRID:Addgene_25037)
